Addgene plasmid #110583: pBTK124
Purpose: BTK Type 2 promoter for golden gate assembly
Depositing lab: Jeffrey Barrick. Depositing organization: University of Texas at Austin. Publication: Genetic Engineering of Bee Gut Microbiome Bacteria with a Toolkit for Modular Assembly of Broad-Host-Range Plasmids. Leonard SP, Perutka J, Powell JE, Geng P, Richhart DD, Byrom M, Kar S, Davies BW, Ellington AD, Moran NA, Barrick JE. ACS Synth Biol. 2018 May 18;7(5):1279-1290. doi: 10.1021/acssynbio.7b00399. Epub 2018 Apr 13. PubMed 29608282.
Backbone
  Vector backbone: ColE1
  Vector type: Synthetic Biology
Growth in bacteria
  Bacterial resistance: Chloramphenicol, 12.5 μg/mL
  Growth temperature: 37°C
  Growth strain: DH5alpha
  Copy number: High Copy
Gene/Insert
  Gene/Insert name: CP25 promoter with lac operator and RBS
  Species: Synthetic
  Cloning method: Gibson Cloning
Terms and licenses: Academic/Nonprofit Terms; Industry Terms
How to cite: pBTK124 was a gift from Jeffrey Barrick (Addgene plasmid # 110583 ; http://n2t.net/addgene:110583 ; RRID:Addgene_110583)
