[The description below was written by a language model from this plasmid's Addgene catalogue record and pLannotate feature annotations shown in this document.]
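Description:
pBTK124 is a small (about 1.8 kb) part plasmid from the Bee Microbiome Toolkit (BTK), a synthetic-biology collection for modular Golden Gate assembly of broad-host-range plasmids. It is a storage vector rather than an expression construct. The backbone carries only a high-copy ColE1/pUC-type origin of replication for propagation in E. coli cloning strains such as DH5alpha, together with a chloramphenicol acetyltransferase (cat) gene driven by its native promoter, which provides chloramphenicol selection. A minimal lambda t0 terminator lies downstream of the cat coding sequence, ending transcription of the marker cassette before it reaches the adjacent part region.

The payload is a synthetic "Type 2" part, the toolkit category for promoters. It consists of the CP25 promoter combined with a lac operator and a ribosome binding site. The feature annotation detects only the lac operator, located between the origin and the terminator. The CP25 promoter, the RBS and the flanking Golden Gate sites are not annotated, and the record does not name the Type IIS enzymes or overhangs used. Because the operator is a binding site for the lac repressor, transcription from this promoter should be repressed where LacI is present and relieved by IPTG or lactose. No lacI gene is annotated on this plasmid, so the repressor would need to come from another part or from the host.

The plasmid serves as a donor of this promoter/RBS module. In a Golden Gate reaction the module is released and joined in a defined order with other toolkit parts, such as coding sequences, terminators, origins and markers, to build expression plasmids. According to the associated publication, these are intended for engineering bee gut microbiome bacteria.
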