Features (pLannotate 1.2.2; 5 found; start..end, strand, type, name):
     98..686     +  rep_origin     ori: high-copy-number ColE1/pMB1/pBR322/pUC origin of replication
    860..884     +  protein_bind   lac operator: The lac repressor binds to the lac operator to inhibit transcription in E. coli. This inhibition can be relieved by adding lactose or isopropyl-β-D-thiogalactopyranoside (IPTG). lac repressor encoded by lacI
    927..961     -  terminator     lambda t0 terminator: minimal transcription terminator from phage lambda (Scholtissek and Grosse, 1987)
   1035..1691    -  CDS            cat: CAT_ECOLX - Experimental evidence at protein level: Swiss-Prot protein existence level 1. This enzyme is an effector of chloramphenicol resistance in bacteria. From Escherichia coli. This protein is used as a marker in many commonly used cloning vectors, such as pACYC184.
   1692..14      -  promoter       cat promoter (across the origin): promoter of the E. coli cat gene encoding chloramphenicol acetyltransferase
>Addgene plasmid #110583 | pBTK124 | addgene full sequence | sequence record 215755 | Addgene NGS Result
ACCTCTTACGTGCCCGATCAATCATGACCAAAATCCCTTAACGTGAGTTTTCGTTCCACTGAGCGTCAGA
CCCCGTAGAAAAGATCAAAGGATCTTCTTGAGATCCTTTTTTTCTGCGCGTAATCTGCTGCTTGCAAACA
AAAAAACCACCGCTACCAGCGGTGGTTTGTTTGCCGGATCAAGAGCTACCAACTCTTTTTCCGAAGGTAA
CTGGCTTCAGCAGAGCGCAGATACCAAATACTGTTCTTCTAGTGTAGCCGTAGTTAGGCCACCACTTCAA
GAACTCTGTAGCACCGCCTACATACCTCGCTCTGCTAATCCTGTTACCAGTGGCTGCTGCCAGTGGCGAT
AAGTCGTGTCTTACCGGGTTGGACTCAAGACGATAGTTACCGGATAAGGCGCAGCGGTCGGGCTGAACGG
GGGGTTCGTGCACACAGCCCAGCTTGGAGCGAACGACCTACACCGAACTGAGATACCTACAGCGTGAGCT
ATGAGAAAGCGCCACGCTTCCCGAAGGGAGAAAGGCGGACAGGTATCCGGTAAGCGGCAGGGTCGGAACA
GGAGAGCGCACGAGGGAGCTTCCAGGGGGAAACGCCTGGTATCTTTATAGTCCTGTCGGGTTTCGCCACC
TCTGACTTGAGCGTCGATTTTTGTGATGCTCGTCAGGGGGGCGGAGCCTATGGAAAAACGCCAGCAACGC
GGCCTTTTTACGGTTCCTGGCCTTTTGCTGGCCTTTTGCTCACATGTTCTTTCCTGCGTTATCCCCTGAT
TCTGTGGATAACCGTAGTCGGTCTCAAACGCTTTGGCAGTTTATTCTTGACATGTAGTGAGGGGGCTGGT
ATAATCACATAGTACTGTTGGAATTGTGAGCGGATAACAATTCCATACAGAAACAGAGGAGATATTACAT
ATGTGAGACCAGACCAATAAAAAACGCCCGGCGGCAACCGAGCGTTCTGAACAAATCCAGATGGAGTTCT
GAGGTCATTACTGGATCTATCAACAGGAGTCCAAGCGAGCTCGATATCAAATTACGCCCCGCCCTGCCAC
TCATCGCAGTACTGTTGTAATTCATTAAGCATTCTGCCGACATGGAAGCCATCACAAACGGCATGATGAA
CCTGAATCGCCAGCGGCATCAGCACCTTGTCGCCTTGCGTATAATATTTGCCCATGGTGAAAACGGGGGC
GAAGAAGTTGTCCATATTGGCCACGTTTAAATCAAAACTGGTGAAACTCACCCAGGGATTGGCTGAAACG
AAAAACATATTCTCAATAAACCCTTTAGGGAAATAGGCCAGGTTTTCACCGTAACACGCCACATCTTGCG
AATATATGTGTAGAAACTGCCGGAAATCGTCGTGGTATTCACTCCAGAGCGATGAAAACGTTTCAGTTTG
CTCATGGAAAACGGTGTAACAAGGGTGAACACTATCCCATATCACCAGCTCACCGTCTTTCATTGCCATA
CGAAATTCCGGATGAGCATTCATCAGGCGGGCAAGAATGTGAATAAAGGCCGGATAAAACTTGTGCTTAT
TTTTCTTTACGGTCTTTAAAAAGGCCGTAATATCCAGCTGAACGGTCTGGTTATAGGTACATTGAGCAAC
TGACTGAAATGCCTCAAAATGTTCTTTACGATGCCATTGGGATATATCAACGGTGGTATATCCAGTGATT
TTTTTCTCCATTTTAGCTTCCTTAGCTCCTGAAAATCTCGATAACTCAAAAAATACGCCCGGTAGTGATC
TTATTTCATTATGGTGAAAGTTGGA
